Addgene plasmid #21524: GFP-D1a_W1-2(aa270-346)
Depositing lab: Edward Chan. Depositing organization: University of Florida. Publication: The C-terminal half of human Ago2 binds to multiple GW-rich regions of GW182 and requires GW182 to mediate silencing. Lian SL, Li S, Abadal GX, Pauley BA, Fritzler MJ, Chan EK. RNA. 2009 May . 15(5):804-13. 10.1261/rna.1229409 PubMed 19324964.
Backbone
  Vector backbone: custom-made pDEST:gfp vector
  Vector type: Mammalian Expression
Growth in bacteria
  Bacterial resistance: Ampicillin, 100 μg/mL
  Growth temperature: 37°C
  Growth strain: DH5alpha
  Copy number: Unknown
Gene/Insert
  Gene/Insert name: TNRC6A (alt name: GW182)
  Species: H. sapiens (human)
  Insert size (bp): 230
  Mutation: contain aa270-346
  GenBank ID: NM_014494
  Entrez Gene: TNRC6A (a.k.a. CAGH26, FAME6, GW1, GW182, TNRC6)
  Tag / fusion protein: GFP (N terminal on backbone)
  Cloning method: Gateway Cloning
  Sequencing primers: 5′ GACCGCCGCCGGGATCACT
Terms and licenses: Academic/Nonprofit Terms; Industry Terms: Not Available to Industry
How to cite: GFP-D1a_W1-2(aa270-346) was a gift from Edward Chan (Addgene plasmid # 21524 ; http://n2t.net/addgene:21524 ; RRID:Addgene_21524)
