[The description below was written by a language model from this plasmid's Addgene catalogue record.]
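Description:
GFP-D1a_W1-2(aa270-346) is a mammalian expression plasmid built on a custom-made Gateway destination vector (pDEST:gfp) that supplies an N-terminal GFP tag. It is propagated in E. coli under ampicillin selection; the copy number is listed as unknown. The record does not state the origin of replication, the promoter driving expression in mammalian cells, or any mammalian selection marker. No feature table is available, so details of the backbone beyond the GFP fusion partner cannot be described.

The insert is a short fragment of about 230 bp from human TNRC6A, better known as GW182, covering amino acids 270–346 of the protein. It was introduced by Gateway recombination, which places the fragment in frame downstream of GFP, so that transfected cells produce a GFP-tagged GW182 subfragment. GW182 is a glycine/tryptophan-rich protein that associates with Argonaute proteins and is a core component of the microRNA silencing machinery.

The construct name and the associated study, which examined how the C-terminal half of human Ago2 binds multiple GW-rich regions of GW182, suggest that this plasmid is one of a series of deletion constructs used to map the segments of GW182 that contact Ago2. The GFP tag would allow the fragment to be visualised in cells and detected or pulled down in protein interaction assays. The record itself does not specify which assays were performed with this particular clone.
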