>Addgene plasmid #21524 | GFP-D1a_W1-2(aa270-346) | addgene partial sequence | sequence record 27288 | EGFP-C 5'-CATGGTCCTGCTGGAGTTCGTG-3'
AGGCGGGATCTCTCGGCATGGACGAGCTGTACAAGTCTAGAGGATCATCAACAAGTTTGTACAAAAAAGC
AGGCTCCAAAGATGGCCTTCGGAATAGCACTGGACTTGGTTCCCAAAACAAGTTTGTAGTTGGTAGCAGC
AGCAATAATGTGGGCCATGGAAGTAGTACTGGGCCATGGGGTTTTTCCCATGGAGCCATAATAAGCACAT
GTCAGGTCTCTGTGGATGCTCCTGAAAGCAAATCTGAAAGTAGCAACAATAGAATGAATGCTTGGGGCAC
TGTAAGTTCTTCATCAAATGGAGGGTTAAATCCAAGCACTTTGAATTCATGAGACCCAGCTTTCTTGTAC
AAAGTGGTTGATTCGACCTCGAGGCCTTAAGTGACTAGGTACCCGATCCAGACATGATAAGATACATTGA
TGAGTTTGGACAAACCACAACTAGAATGCAGTGAAAAAAATGCTTTATTTGTGAAATTTGTGATGCTATT
GCTTTATTTGTAACCATTATAAGCTGCAATAAACAAGTTAACAACAACAATTGCATTCATTTTATGTTTC
AGGTTCAGGGGGAGGTGTGGGAGGTTTTTTAAAGCAAGTAAAACCCAAGCTGGGAAGCTCAGATCTGAGC
TTGGCGTAATCATGGTCATAGCTGTTTCCTGTGTGAAATTGTTATCCGCTCACAATTCCACACAACATAC
GAGCCGGAAGCATAAAGTGTAAAGCCTGGGGTGCCTAATGAGTGAGCTAACTCACATTAATTGCGTTGGC
GCTCACTGCCCGCTCTCCATCTCGAGAAACCCTGTCGTTGCCAGCTGCAATTAATGAATCCGGCCAACCG
CCGCGGGGGAGAGAGGCGGGTTTGGCGTATTGGGCGCCTCTTTTCCGCTTTGTGTCTCACATGAGAACTC
TCCTCGCGCGCCTCTGGTCTGTTTCGCGCTGTCGCGCGCGAGAGCGGATCAC
